LOCUS       Exported 663 bp ds-DNA linear SYN 21-JUN-2021
DEFINITION  Adenoviral vector for XBP1u expression.
ACCESSION   .
VERSION     .
KEYWORDS    Ad-Flag-XBP1u
SOURCE      synthetic DNA construct
  ORGANISM  synthetic DNA construct
REFERENCE   1 (bases 1 to 663)
  AUTHORS   Zeng L, Zampetaki A, Margariti A, Pepe AE, Alam S, Martin D, Xiao Q,
            Wang W, Jin ZG, Cockerill G, Mori K, Li YS, Hu Y, Chien S, Xu Q
  TITLE     Sustained activation of XBP1 splicing leads to endothelial apoptosis
            and atherosclerosis development in response to disturbed flow.
  JOURNAL   Proc Natl Acad Sci U S A. 2009 May 19;106(20):8326-31. doi:
            10.1073/pnas.0903197106. Epub 2009 May 1.
  PUBMED    19416856
REFERENCE   2 (bases 1 to 663)
  AUTHORS   .
  TITLE     Direct Submission
  JOURNAL   Exported Jun 21, 2021 from SnapGene Server 1.1.58
            http://www.snapgene.com
FEATURES             Location/Qualifiers
     source          1..663
                     /organism="synthetic DNA construct"
                     /mol_type="other DNA"
     primer_bind     22..41
                     /label=T7
                     /note="T7 promoter, forward primer"
     promoter        22..40
                     /label=T7 promoter
                     /note="promoter for bacteriophage T7 RNA polymerase"
     CDS             63..86
                     /codon_start=1
                     /product="FLAG(R) epitope tag, followed by an enterokinase
                     cleavage site"
                     /label=FLAG
                     /translation="DYKDDDDK"
ORIGIN
        1 tgcttactgg cttatcgaaa ttaatacgac tcactatagg gagacccaag ctggctagca
       61 tggactacaa ggacgacgat gacaaggaat tcagatctgg taccctggtg gtggtggcag
      121 ccgcgccgaa cccggccgac gggaccccta aagttctgct tctgtcgggg cagcccgcct
      181 ccgccgccgg agccccggcc ggccaggccc tgccgctcat ggtgccagcc cagagagggg
      241 ccagcccgga ggcagcgagc ggggggctgc cccaggcgcg caagcgacag cgcctcacgc
      301 acctgagccc cgaggagaag gcgctgagga ggaaactgaa aaacagagta gcagctcaga
      361 ctgccagaga tcgaaagaag gctcgaatga gtgagctgga acagcaagtg gtagatttag
      421 aagaagagaa ccaaaaactt ttgctagaaa atcagctttt acgagagaaa actcatggcc
      481 ttgtagttga gaaccaggag ttaagacagc gcttggggat ggatgccctg gttgctgaag
      541 aggaggcgga agccaagggg aatgaagtga ggccagtggc cgggtctgct gagtccgcag
      601 cactcagact acgtgcacct ctgcagcagg tgcaggccca gttgtcaccc ctccagaaca
      661 tct
//
