[The description below was written by a language model from this plasmid's Addgene catalogue record and the feature table of its GenBank file.]
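Description:
Ad-Flag-XBP1u is an adenoviral expression construct built on the pAdeno-X backbone, a large plasmid of about 33 kb without the insert that carries an adenoviral genome and is used to produce recombinant adenovirus for gene delivery into mammalian cells. In bacteria it is maintained as a low-copy plasmid under ampicillin selection. A recombination-reduced host strain is listed for its propagation, which is consistent with the size of the vector and the repeat content typical of viral vectors.

The payload is human XBP1 in its unspliced form (XBP1u), the product of the mRNA that has not undergone the unconventional splicing triggered by endoplasmic reticulum stress. It carries an N-terminal Flag epitope tag, which allows the expressed protein to be detected or immunoprecipitated with anti-Flag antibodies and distinguished from endogenous XBP1. The catalogue entry does not name the mammalian promoter driving the insert, and the cloning method is recorded as unknown.

The sequence record held for this plasmid covers only a 663 bp stretch, not the full vector. Its annotations show a T7 promoter, which also serves as a primer binding site, followed shortly by the Flag coding sequence with its enterokinase cleavage site. The rest of this stretch is unannotated, and the adenoviral elements, replication origin and resistance gene lie outside it.

The stated purpose is adenovirus-mediated expression of XBP1u. The associated publication concerns XBP1 splicing in endothelial apoptosis and atherosclerosis under disturbed flow, which suggests use in overexpressing the unspliced isoform in endothelial cells.
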