Addgene plasmid #63677: Ad-Flag-XBP1u
Purpose: Adenoviral vector for XBP1u expression
Depositing lab: Qingbo Xu & Lingfang Zeng. Depositing organization: King's College London. Publication: Sustained activation of XBP1 splicing leads to endothelial apoptosis and atherosclerosis development in response to disturbed flow. Zeng L, Zampetaki A, Margariti A, Pepe AE, Alam S, Martin D, Xiao Q, Wang W, Jin ZG, Cockerill G, Mori K, Li YS, Hu Y, Chien S, Xu Q. Proc Natl Acad Sci U S A. 2009 May 19;106(20):8326-31. doi: 10.1073/pnas.0903197106. Epub 2009 May 1. PubMed 19416856.
Backbone
  Vector backbone: pAdeno-X
  Backbone size w/o insert (bp): 33000
  Vector type: Mammalian Expression, Adenoviral
Growth in bacteria
  Bacterial resistance: Ampicillin, 100 μg/mL
  Growth temperature: 37°C
  Growth strain: NEB Stable
  Copy number: Low Copy
Gene/Insert
  Gene/Insert name: XBP1
  Species: H. sapiens (human)
  Mutation: unspliced
  Entrez Gene: XBP1 (a.k.a. TREB-5, TREB5, XBP-1, XBP2)
  Tag / fusion protein: Flag (N terminal on backbone)
  Cloning method: Unknown
  Sequencing primers: 5′ Adeno-X Forward; 3′ Adeno-X Reverse
Terms and licenses: Academic/Nonprofit Terms; Industry Terms: Not Available to Industry
How to cite: Ad-Flag-XBP1u was a gift from Qingbo Xu & Lingfang Zeng (Addgene plasmid # 63677 ; http://n2t.net/addgene:63677 ; RRID:Addgene_63677)
